>Addgene plasmid #43537 | III-ATTG | depositor partial sequence | sequence record 58802 | III-ATTG sequence 426 bps
CGTCTCGGCTCACCCCAGAGCAGGTCGTGGCAATCGCCTCCAACATTGGCGGGAAACAGGCACTCGAGAC
TGTCCAGCGCCTGCTTCCCGTGCTGTGCCAAGCGCACGGACTCACCCCAGAGCAGGTCGTGGCCATTGCC
TCGAATGGAGGGGGCAAACAGGCGTTGGAAACCGTACAACGATTGCTGCCGGTGCTGTGCCAAGCGCACG
GCCTCACCCCAGAGCAGGTCGTGGCCATTGCCTCGAATGGAGGGGGCAAACAGGCGTTGGAAACCGTACA
ACGATTGCTGCCGGTGCTGTGCCAAGCGCACGGATTAACCCCAGAGCAGGTCGTGGCAATCGCGAGCAAT
AACGGCGGAAAACAGGCTTTGGAAACGGTGCAGAGGCTCCTTCCAGTGCTGTGCCAAGCGCACGGACTCA
GAGACG
