>Addgene plasmid #43537 | III-ATTG | addgene partial sequence | sequence record 62027 | M13-F20 5'-TGTAAAACGACGGCCAGT-3'
CTATAGGGCGAATTGGGCCCTCTAGATGCATGCTCGAGCGGCCGCCAGTGTGATGGATATCTGCAGAATT
CGCCCTTGCCGTCCTAGCGCGTCTCGGCTCACCCCAGAGCAGGTCGTGGCAATCGCCTCCAACATTGGCG
GGAAACAGGCACTCGAGACTGTCCAGCGCCTGCTTCCCGTGCTGTGCCAAGCGCACGGACTCACCCCAGA
GCAGGTCGTGGCCATTGCCTCGAATGGAGGGGGCAAACAGGCGTTGGAAACCGTACAACGATTGCTGCCG
GTGCTGTGCCAAGCGCACGGCCTCACCCCAGAGCAGGTCGTGGCCATTGCCTCGAATGGAGGGGGCAAAC
AGGCGTTGGAAACCGTACAACGATTGCTGCCGGTGCTGTGCCAAGCGCACGGATTAACCCCAGAGCAGGT
CGTGGCAATCGCGAGCAATAACGGCGGAAAACAGGCTTTGGAAACGGTGCAGAGGCTCCTTCCAGTGCTG
TGCCAAGCGCACGGACTCAGAGACGTGGGCACAGGAAAGAAGGGCGAATTCCAGCACACTGGCGGCCGTT
ACTAGTGGATCCGAGCTCGGTACCAAGCTTGATGCATAGCTTGAGTATTCTATAGTGTCACCTAAATAGC
TTGGCGTAATCATGGTCATAGCTGTTTCCTGTGTGAAATTGTTATCCGCTCACAATTCCACACAACATAC
GAGCCGGAAGCATAAAGTGTAAAGCCTGGGGTGCCTAATGAGTGAGCTAACTCACATTAATTGCGTTGCG
CTCACTGCCCGCTTTCCAGTCGGGAAACCTGTCGTGCCAGCTGCATTAATGAATCGGCCAACGCGCGGGG
AGAGGCGGTTTGCGTATTGGGCGCTCTTCCGCTTCCTCGCTCACT
