[The description below was written by a language model from this plasmid's Addgene catalogue record.]
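Description:
III-ATTG is a bacterial cloning plasmid built on the commercial pCRII-TOPO backbone (about 4.0 kb without insert), into which a 426 bp synthetic insert was introduced by TOPO cloning. It is maintained at high copy number in E. coli and carries both ampicillin and kanamycin resistance markers, as is standard for this backbone. The insert sits between the T7 and M13-reverse priming sites, which are used for sequence verification. No feature table is provided, so other backbone elements are not itemised in the record.

The record describes the insert only by its name and as synthetic, and does not spell out its composition. The plasmid comes from a TALEN genome-editing system developed for generating human stem cell-based disease models. In that context, the name most plausibly denotes a pre-assembled block of four TAL effector repeat units recognising the DNA bases A, T, T and G, with "III" indicating the position this block occupies in the ordered assembly of a full repeat array. The insert size is consistent with four repeats of roughly 100 bp each, but this interpretation is an inference from the name and the associated work rather than an explicit statement in the record.

The plasmid has no stated promoter-driven expression function and is not an expression vector in itself. It appears to serve as a library component, a storage and propagation vehicle from which the repeat module can be retrieved and combined with other modules to build custom TALEN DNA-binding domains. Those domains are then used for targeted genome editing in human cells.
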