Addgene plasmid #43537: III-ATTG
Depositing lab: Chad Cowan & Kiran Musunuru. Depositing organization: Harvard University. Publication: A TALEN Genome-Editing System for Generating Human Stem Cell-Based Disease Models. Ding Q, Lee YK, Schaefer EA, Peters DT, Veres A, Kim K, Kuperwasser N, Motola DL, Meissner TB, Hendriks WT, Trevisan M, Gupta RM, Moisan A, Banks E, Friesen M, Schinzel RT, Xia F, Tang A, Xia Y, Figueroa E, Wann A, Ahfeldt T, Daheron L, Zhang F, Rubin LL, Peng LF, Chung RT, Musunuru K, Cowan CA. Cell Stem Cell. 2012 Dec 12. pii: S1934-5909(12)00645-5. doi: 10.1016/j.stem.2012.11.011. PubMed 23246482.
Backbone
  Vector backbone: pCRII-TOPO
  Backbone manufacturer: Invitrogen
  Backbone size w/o insert (bp): 3973
  Vector type: Bacterial Cloning
Growth in bacteria
  Bacterial resistance: Ampicillin and Kanamycin, 100 & 50 μg/mL
  Growth temperature: 37°C
  Growth strain: Top10
  Copy number: High Copy
Gene/Insert
  Gene/Insert name: III-ATTG
  Species: Synthetic
  Insert size (bp): 426
  Cloning method: TOPO Cloning
  Sequencing primers: 5′ T7; 3′ M13-rev
Terms and licenses: Academic/Nonprofit Terms; Industry Terms: Not Available to Industry
How to cite: III-ATTG was a gift from Chad Cowan & Kiran Musunuru (Addgene plasmid # 43537 ; http://n2t.net/addgene:43537 ; RRID:Addgene_43537)
